>Addgene plasmid #112003 | Hsh155 1-910 | addgene full sequence | sequence record 213565 | Addgene NGS Result
GTAAAACGACGGCCAGTGAGCGCGCGTAATACGACTCACTATAGGGCGAATTGGGTACCGGGCCCCCCCC
TCGAGCATGTACTTTCCGCCTAACTACCATCACCTGTCTTTATTTATTCCGCTGACAGATATGCACAACC
AATTATCGTCTCTTGAAAGCTTTTTAGACGTGATTGCTGTTATTTGGCACGTTGTTAGTATTTAAGCTTA
TTCGGGTTTGCATTGATATTTGCCCGAGCAGAAATCTCCTTCTCGATGAGTTAGAACTGAAACATCTCTT
CAATTACTTATACATAATAAACATAGAAAGCCAGGACCTGTCATCATGAGTCATCCGATTCAATTTGTAA
ACGCTAATAATAGCGATAAGAGCCACCAATTAGGCGGTCAATATTCTATTCCTCAGGATTTGAGGGAAAA
CCTGCAGAAAGAAGCTGCACGTATTGGTGAGAACGAAAAAGATGTGCTACAGGAAAAAATGGAAACTAGG
ACAGTGCAAAATCGAGAGGATTCATACCACAAAAGAAGGTTTGATATGAAGTTTGAGCCGGATTCCGATA
CACAAACTGTTACGTCTTCAGAAAATACCCAAGACGCTGTCGTGCCAAGGAAAAGAAAATCTCGTTGGGA
TGTAAAAGGGTACGAGCCACCTGATGAATCTTCAACAGCGGTCAAAGAAAACTCTGATAGTGCTTTGGTT
AATGTAGAAGGAATCCATGATTTGATGTTTTTTAAACCTTCTGACCATAAATATTTCGCCGACGTTATAT
CCAAAAAACCCATAGATGAGTTAAATAAGGATGAAAAGAAAGAAAGAACCCTGTCGATGTTACTTCTGAA
AATAAAAAATGGCAATACAGCGAGTAGGAGGACTTCTATGCGGATTTTAACCGATAAAGCTGTTACATTT
GGTCCAGAAATGATATTTAACCGCTTATTGCCCATATTACTAGACAGAAGTTTGGAAGACCAGGAAAGAC
ATCTAATGATCAAGACCATAGATCGCGTCCTTTACCAGCTAGGAGATTTAACAAAACCTTACGTTCACAA
AATACTTGTAGTAGCTGCCCCATTGCTAATAGATGAAGATCCAATGGTTCGTTCAACAGGCCAGGAGATA
ATCACCAATCTGTCTACAGTCGCTGGCCTAAAAACCATTCTAACAGTAATGAGACCTGATATTGAGAATG
AGGATGAGTATGTTAGAAATGTAACTTCAAGAGCGGCGGCTGTGGTGGCAAAAGCCCTTGGTGTTAATCA
ATTGCTTCCTTTCATCAATGCAGCATGCCACTCACGGAAGTCTTGGAAAGCAAGGCATACTGGCATAAAA
ATTGTGCAGCAAATAGGTATACTTTTGGGAATAGGTGTCTTGAATCATCTTACTGGGCTGATGAGTTGTA
TCAAAGACTGCCTAATGGATGATCACGTTCCGGTGCGAATTGTTACAGCACATACTTTATCAACACTAGC
AGAAAATTCTTATCCATATGGTATCGAAGTTTTCAACGTTGTACTGGAGCCATTATGGAAGGGTATAAGA
AGTCATCGTGGTAAAGTGCTATCTTCTTTTTTAAAAGCTGTTGGATCTATGATCCCATTGATGGACCCAG
AGTATGCCGGTTATTATACCACAGAAGCAATGAGAATAATTAGACGTGAATTCGACTCTCCCGATGATGA
AATGAAAAAGACCATTCTTTTAGTATTACAAAAATGTAGCGCTGTAGAATCCATAACGCCAAAATTTCTG
AGAGAAGAAATCGCGCCAGAATTCTTTCAAAAATTTTGGGTCAGACGAGTGGCATTGGATAGACCATTAA
ACAAAGTTGTTACATATACTACTGTTACATTAGCAAAGAAATTAGGTTGTTCTTATACCATTGATAAATT
ATTAACACCATTGAGAGATGAAGCTGAGCCGTTCAGAACAATGGCTGTCCATGCTGTTACTAGAACAGTA
AACTTATTAGGGACAGCAGATTTAGATGAGAGATTAGAAACGAGGCTTATTGATGCGCTCTTGATAGCAT
TTCAAGAACAAACAAATAGTGATTCTATAATCTTTAAAGGGTTTGGGGCAGTGACGGTGTCACTTGACAT
CCGTATGAAACCGTTTTTAGCACCCATTGTGAGTACGATTTTAAATCATTTAAAGCATAAAACTCCCTTG
GTTCGTCAACATGCAGCAGATCTATGTGCCATACTAATACCAGTCATCAAGAACTGTCACGAATTCGAAA
TGTTGAATAAATTGAACATTATATTGTATGAATCCTTAGGCGAAGTATATCCAGAGGTATTAGGTTCTAT
AATCAACGCTATGTACTGTATTACTAGCGTAATGGATTTGGATAAACTACAACCTCCTATTAATCAAATT
TTACCAACCTTAACTCCAATTTTAAGAAACAAGCATAGAAAAGTCGAAGTAAACACTATCAAATTTGTTG
GACTTATTGGTAAATTAGCACCTACCTATGCACCTCCTAAAGAATGGATGAGAATATGTTTTGAACTATT
AGAACTTTTGAAAAGTACAAATAAAGAAATAAGAAGATCAGCAAATGCCACGTTTGGATTCATTGCTGAA
GCAATTGGACCTCACGATGTTCTTGTTGCGTTATTGAACAATTTAAAGGTTCAAGAACGTCAGTTACGTG
TATGCACGGCTGTTGCTATCGGTATCGTTGCTAAAGTGTGTGGTCCTTACAACGTGCTGCCAGTAATCAT
GAATGAATACACAACACCAGAGACTAATGTTCAAAACGGTGTTCTCAAGGCCATGTCATTCATGTTTGAG
TACATTGGTAACATGTCTAAGGATTACATATACTTCATAACACCATTATTAGAAGATGCACTCACCGATA
GGGATTTAGTTCATCGTCAGACAGCGTCGAACGTAATAACCCACTTAGCTTTAAACTGTTCAGGTACAGG
TCACGAAGATGCCTTCATTCATTTAATGAATCTTCTAATACCCAATATTTTTGAAACTTCACCACATGCT
ATTATGCGTATTTTAGAAGGTTTGGAGGCACTGAGTCAAGCTCTTTGAATATATATAGAGCATATAAATA
ACCACAACTTGTAAGAATATTTTACTTGACACACCTATATCATCACGTCACGATGCCTTCATAGATTATG
ATGAAATATAAACAGAACCTGCTATTGGAAAAAAAAGGGCAGGAAAAAATTTTGTGAAAGTGAGTAAAAG
AAAGATGAAGAGCGAGACATGGATAATAAGAAATAGATGTCACTAATGGACAATTGGAAGACTGATATGG
AAAGTTACGATGAAGGAGGAGCTCCAGCTTTTGTTCCCTTTAGTGAGGGTTAATTGCGCGCTTGGCGTAA
TCATGGTCATAGCTGTTTCCTGTGTGAAATTGTTATCCGCTCACAATTCCACACAACATACGAGCCGGAA
GCATAAAGTGTAAAGCCTGGGGTGCCTAATGAGTGAGCTAACTCACATTAATTGCGTTGCGCTCACTGCC
CGCTTTCCAGTCGGGAAACCTGTCGTGCCAGCTGCATTAATGAATCGGCCAACGCGCGGGGAGAGGCGGT
TTGCGTATTGGGCGCTCTTCCGCTTCCTCGCTCACTGACTCGCTGCGCTCGGTCGTTCGGCTGCGGCGAG
CGGTATCAGCTCACTCAAAGGCGGTAATACGGTTATCCACAGAATCAGGGGATAACGCAGGAAAGAACAT
GTGAGCAAAAGGCCAGCAAAAGGCCAGGAACCGTAAAAAGGCCGCGTTGCTGGCGTTTTTCCATAGGCTC
CGCCCCCCTGACGAGCATCACAAAAATCGACGCTCAAGTCAGAGGTGGCGAAACCCGACAGGACTATAAA
GATACCAGGCGTTTCCCCCTGGAAGCTCCCTCGTGCGCTCTCCTGTTCCGACCCTGCCGCTTACCGGATA
CCTGTCCGCCTTTCTCCCTTCGGGAAGCGTGGCGCTTTCTCATAGCTCACGCTGTAGGTATCTCAGTTCG
GTGTAGGTCGTTCGCTCCAAGCTGGGCTGTGTGCACGAACCCCCCGTTCAGCCCGACCGCTGCGCCTTAT
CCGGTAACTATCGTCTTGAGTCCAACCCGGTAAGACACGACTTATCGCCACTGGCAGCAGCCACTGGTAA
CAGGATTAGCAGAGCGAGGTATGTAGGCGGTGCTACAGAGTTCTTGAAGTGGTGGCCTAACTACGGCTAC
ACTAGAAGAACAGTATTTGGTATCTGCGCTCTGCTGAAGCCAGTTACCTTCGGAAAAAGAGTTGGTAGCT
CTTGATCCGGCAAACAAACCACCGCTGGTAGCGGTGGTTTTTTTGTTTGCAAGCAGCAGATTACGCGCAG
AAAAAAAGGATCTCAAGAAGATCCTTTGATCTTTTCTACGGGGTCTGACGCTCAGTGGAACGAAAACTCA
CGTTAAGGGATTTTGGTCATGAGATTATCAAAAAGGATCTTCACCTAGATCCTTTTAAATTAAAAATGAA
GTTTTAAATCAATCTAAAGTATATATGAGTAAACTTGGTCTGACAGTTACCAATGCTTAATCAGTGAGGC
ACCTATCTCAGCGATCTGTCTATTTCGTTCATCCATAGTTGCCTGACTCCCCGTCGTGTAGATAACTACG
ATACGGGAGGGCTTACCATCTGGCCCCAGTGCTGCAATGATACCGCGAGACCCACGCTCACCGGCTCCAG
ATTTATCAGCAATAAACCAGCCAGCCGGAAGGGCCGAGCGCAGAAGTGGTCCTGCAACTTTATCCGCCTC
CATCCAGTCTATTAATTGTTGCCGGGAAGCTAGAGTAAGTAGTTCGCCAGTTAATAGTTTGCGCAACGTT
GTTGCCATTGCTACAGGCATCGTGGTGTCACGCTCGTCGTTTGGTATGGCTTCATTCAGCTCCGGTTCCC
AACGATCAAGGCGAGTTACATGATCCCCCATGTTGTGCAAAAAAGCGGTTAGCTCCTTCGGTCCTCCGAT
CGTTGTCAGAAGTAAGTTGGCCGCAGTGTTATCACTCATGGTTATGGCAGCACTGCATAATTCTCTTACT
GTCATGCCATCCGTAAGATGCTTTTCTGTGACTGGTGAGTACTCAACCAAGTCATTCTGAGAATAGTGTA
TGCGGCGACCGAGTTGCTCTTGCCCGGCGTCAATACGGGATAATACCGCGCCACATAGCAGAACTTTAAA
AGTGCTCATCATTGGAAAACGTTCTTCGGGGCGAAAACTCTCAAGGATCTTACCGCTGTTGAGATCCAGT
TCGATGTAACCCACTCGTGCACCCAACTGATCTTCAGCATCTTTTACTTTCACCAGCGTTTCTGGGTGAG
CAAAAACAGGAAGGCAAAATGCCGCAAAAAAGGGAATAAGGGCGACACGGAAATGTTGAATACTCATACT
CTTCCTTTTTCAATATTATTGAAGCATTTATCAGGGTTATTGTCTCATGAGCGGATACATATTTGAATGT
ATTTAGAAAAATAAACAAATAGGGGTTCCGCGCACATTTCCCCGAAAAGTGCCACCTGGGTCCTTTTCAT
CACGTGCTATAAAAATAATTATAATTTAAATTTTTTAATATAAATATATAAATTAAAAATAGAAAGTAAA
AAAAGAAATTAAAGAAAAAATAGTTTTTGTTTTCCGAAGATGTAAAAGACTCTAGGGGGATCGCCAACAA
ATACTACCTTTTATCTTGCTCTTCCTGCTCTCAGGTATTAATGCCGAATTGTTTCATCTTGTCTGTGTAG
AAGACCACACACGAAAATCCTGTGATTTTACATTTTACTTATCGTTAATCGAATGTATATCTATTTAATC
TGCTTTTCTTGTCTAATAAATATATATGTAAAGTACGCTTTTTGTTGAAATTTTTTAAACCTTTGTTTAT
TTTTTTTTCTTCATTCCGTAACTCTTCTACCTTCTTTATTTACTTTCTAAAATCCAAATACAAAACATAA
AAATAAATAAACACAGAGTAAATTCCCAAATTATTCCATCATTAAAAGATACGAGGCGCGTGTAAGTTAC
AGGCAAGCGATCCGTCTAAGAAACCATTATTATCATGACATTAACCTATAAAAATAGGCGTATCACGAGG
CCCTTTCGTCTCGCGCGTTTCGGTGATGACGGTGAAAACCTCTGACACATGCAGCTCCCGGAGACGGTCA
CAGCTTGTCTGTAAGCGGATGCCGGGAGCAGACAAGCCCGTCAGGGCGCGTCAGCGGGTGTTGGCGGGTG
TCGGGGCTGGCTTAACTATGCGGCATCAGAGCAGATTGTACTGAGAGTGCACCATAGATCACGACATTAC
TATATATATAATATAGGAAGCATTTAATAGAACAGCATCGTAATATATGTGTACTTTGCAGTTATGACGC
CAGATGGCAGTAGTGGAAGATATTCTTTATTGAAAAATAGCTTGTCACCTTACGTACAATCTTGATCCGG
AGCTTTTCTTTTTTTGCCGATTAAGAATTAATTCGGTCGAAAAAAGAAAAGGAGAGGGCCAAGAGGGAGG
GCATTGGTGACTATTGAGCACGTGAGTATACGTGATTAAGCACACAAAGGCAGCTTGGAGTATGTCTGTT
ATTAATTTCACAGGTAGTTCTGGTCCATTGGTGAAAGTTTGCGGCTTGCAGAGCACAGAGGCCGCAGAAT
GTGCTCTAGATTCCGATGCTGACTTGCTGGGTATTATATGTGTGCCCAATAGAAAGAGAACAATTGACCC
GGTTATTGCAAGGAAAATTTCAAGTCTTGTAAAAGCATATAAAAATAGTTCAGGCACTCCGAAATACTTG
GTTGGCGTGTTTCGTAATCAACCTAAGGAGGATGTTTTGGCTCTGGTCAATGATTACGGCATTGATATCG
TCCAACTGCATGGAGATGAGTCGTGGCAAGAATACCAAGAGTTCCTCGGTTTGCCAGTTATTAAAAGACT
CGTATTTCCAAAAGACTGCAACATACTACTCAGTGCAGCTTCACAGAAACCTCATTCGTTTATTCCCTTG
TTTGATTCAGAAGCAGGTGGGACAGGTGAACTTTTGGATTGGAACTCGATTTCTGACTGGGTTGGAAGGC
AAGAGAGCCCCGAAAGCTTACATTTTATGTTAGCTGGTGGACTGACGCCAGAAAATGTTGGTGATGCGCT
TAGATTAAATGGCGTTATTGGTGTTGATGTAAGCGGAGGTGTGGAGACAAATGGTGTAAAAGACTCTAAC
AAAATAGCAAATTTCGTCAAAAATGCTAAGAAATAGGTTATTACTGAGTAGTATTTATTTAAGTATTGTT
TGTGCACTTGCCGATCTATGCGGTGTGAAATACCGCACAGATGCGTAAGGAGAAAATACCGCATCAGGAA
ATTGTAAGCGTTAATATTTTGTTAAAATTCGCGTTAAATTTTTGTTAAATCAGCTCATTTTTTAACCAAT
AGGCCGAAATCGGCAAAATCCCTTATAAATCAAAAGAATAGACCGAGATAGGGT
[37 nt withheld, positions 7475-7511]
AAAGAACGTGGACTCCAACGTCAAAGG
[49 nt withheld, positions 7539-7587]
T
[91 nt withheld, positions 7589-7679]
G
[124 nt withheld, positions 7681-7804]
CCATTCGCCATTCAGGCTGCGCAACTGTTGGGAAGGGCGATCGGTGCGGGCCTCTTCGCTATTACGCCAG
CTGGCGAAAGGGGGATGTGCTGCAAGGCGATTAAGTTGGGTAACGCCAGGGTTTTCCCAGTCACGACGTT
Features (pLannotate 1.2.2; 19 found; start..end, strand, type, name):
     27..45      +  promoter       T7 promoter: promoter for bacteriophage T7 RNA polymerase
    326..3055    +  CDS            HSH155 (fragment): SF3B1_YEAST - Experimental evidence at protein level: Swiss-Prot protein existence level 1. Contacts pre-mRNA on both sides of the branch site early in spliceosome assembly. From Saccharomyces cerevisiae (strain ATCC 204508 / S288c) (Baker's yeast).
   3257..3310    +  CDS            ABZ2 (fragment): PABC_YEAST - Experimental evidence at protein level: Swiss-Prot protein existence level 1. Converts 4-amino-4-deoxychorismate into 4-aminobenzoate (PABA) and pyruvate. From Saccharomyces cerevisiae (strain ATCC 204508 / S288c) (Baker's yeast).
   3327..3345    -  promoter       T3 promoter: promoter for bacteriophage T3 RNA polymerase
   3390..3406    -  protein_bind   lac operator: The lac repressor binds to the lac operator to inhibit transcription in E. coli. This inhibition can be relieved by adding lactose or isopropyl-β-D-thiogalactopyranoside (IPTG). lac repressor encoded by lacI
   3414..3444    -  promoter       lac promoter: promoter for the E. coli lac operon
   3459..3480    -  protein_bind   CAP binding site: CAP binding activates transcription in the presence of cAMP. E. coli catabolite activator protein
   3493..3585    -  CDS            lacI (fragment): lac repressor; lacI; The lac repressor binds to the lac operator to inhibit transcription in E. coli. This inhibition can be relieved by adding lactose or isopropyl-β-D-thiogalactopyranoside (IPTG).
   3768..4356    -  rep_origin     ori: high-copy-number ColE1/pMB1/pBR322/pUC origin of replication
   4527..5387    -  CDS            AmpR: β-lactamase; bla; confers resistance to ampicillin, carbenicillin, and related antibiotics
   5388..5492    -  promoter       AmpR promoter: bla
   5529..6032    +  misc_feature   CEN/ARS: S. cerevisiae CEN6 centromere fused to an autonomously replicating sequence
   6100..6135    +  CDS            rop (fragment): Rop protein, which maintains plasmids at low copy number; rop
   6237..6286    +  misc_feature   bom (fragment): basis of mobility region from pBR322
   6424..6571    +  promoter       TRP1 promoter: S. cerevisiae TRP1
   6572..7246    +  CDS            TRP1: phosphoribosylanthranilate isomerase, required for tryptophan biosynthesis; S. cerevisiae TRP1; yeast auxotrophic marker
   7297..7348    +  misc_feature   bom (fragment): basis of mobility region from pBR322
   7376..7804    -  rep_origin     f1 ori (sequence partly withheld): f1 bacteriophage origin of replication; arrow indicates direction of (+) strand synthesis
   7808..19      -  CDS            lacZα (fragment) (across the origin): LacZα fragment of β-galactosidase; lacZ fragment
