[The description below was written by a language model from this plasmid's Addgene catalogue record and pLannotate feature annotations shown in this document.]
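Description:
Hsh155 1-910 is a yeast–E. coli shuttle plasmid built on pRS414, a low-copy centromeric vector. In E. coli it replicates from a high-copy ColE1/pUC-type origin and is selected through the β-lactamase gene conferring ampicillin resistance. In Saccharomyces cerevisiae it is maintained by a CEN6/ARS element, which keeps it at roughly chromosomal copy number, and is selected by complementation of tryptophan auxotrophy with the TRP1 marker under its own promoter. The backbone also retains an f1 origin for single-stranded DNA production and the usual remnants of the lacZα cloning region (lac promoter, operator and CAP site), with T7 and T3 phage promoters flanking the insert.

The payload is a truncated allele of S. cerevisiae HSH155, the yeast orthologue of the SF3b1 spliceosome component, which contacts pre-mRNA around the branch site early in spliceosome assembly. The coding region is cut to residues 1–910, and the annotated HSH155 fragment has a length consistent with that. About 280 bp of unannotated sequence lie between the T7 promoter and the start of the coding region, and a short fragment matching ABZ2 lies downstream, suggesting that some yeast genomic flanking sequence was cloned along with the gene. However, the record does not state which promoter or terminator drives expression in yeast, and no epitope tags are annotated. The sequenced record is slightly shorter than the catalogue's stated total size. The associated work concerns Hsh155/SF3b1 interactions with the U2 snRNA/branch site duplex, so the plasmid is presumably used to test the function of the C-terminally truncated protein in yeast.
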