Addgene plasmid #112003: Hsh155 1-910
Purpose: Truncated Hsh155 (aa 1-910)
Depositing lab: Aaron Hoskins. Depositing organization: University of Wisconsin, Madison. Publication: Functional Analysis of Hsh155/SF3b1 Interactions with the U2 snRNA/Branch Site Duplex. Carrocci TJ, Paulson JC, Hoskins AA. RNA. 2018 May 11. pii: rna.065664.118. doi: 10.1261/rna.065664.118. PubMed 29752352.
Backbone
  Vector backbone: pRS414
  Backbone manufacturer: ATCC
  Backbone size w/o insert (bp): 5208
  Total vector size (bp): 8011
  Vector type: Bacterial Expression, Yeast Expression
  Selectable markers: TRP1
Growth in bacteria
  Bacterial resistance: Ampicillin, 100 μg/mL
  Growth temperature: 37°C
  Growth strain: DH5alpha
  Copy number: Unknown
Gene/Insert
  Gene/Insert name: Hsh155 1-910 (alt name: pAAH0938)
  Species: S. cerevisiae (budding yeast)
  Insert size (bp): 2803
  Mutation: 1-910 truncation
Terms and licenses: Academic/Nonprofit Terms; Industry Terms: Not Available to Industry
How to cite: Hsh155 1-910 was a gift from Aaron Hoskins (Addgene plasmid # 112003 ; http://n2t.net/addgene:112003 ; RRID:Addgene_112003)
